>Addgene plasmid #155290 | Dox nontargeting shRNA GFP | addgene full sequence | sequence record 475763 | Addgene Long Read Sequencing Result
ACCTGTGATTCCTCTGAATTATTTTCATTTTAAAGAAATTGTATTTGTTAAATATGTACTACAAACTTAG
TAGTTGGAAGGGCTAATTCACTCCCAAAGAAGACAAGATATCCTTGATCTGTGGATCTACCACACACAAG
GCTACTTCCCTGATTAGCAGAACTACACACCAGGGCCAGGGGTCAGATATCCACTGACCTTTGGATGGTG
CTACAAGCTAGTACCAGTTGAGCCAGATAAGGTAGAAGAGGCCAATAAAGGAGAGAACACCAGCTTGTTA
CACCCTGTGAGCCTGCATGGGATGGATGACCCGGAGAGAGAAGTGTTAGAGTGGAGGTTTGACAGCCGCC
TAGCATTTCATCACGTGGCCCGAGAGCTGCATCCGGAGTACTTCAAGAACTGCTGATATCGAGCTTGCTA
CAAGGGACTTTCCGCTGGGGACTTTCCAGGGAGGCGTGGCCTGGGCGGGACTGGGGAGTGGCGAGCCCTC
AGATCCTGCATATAAGCAGCTGCTTTTTGCCTGTACTGGGTCTCTCTGGTTAGACCAGATCTGAGCCTGG
GAGCTCTCTGGCTAACTAGGGAACCCACTGCTTAAGCCTCAATAAAGCTTGCCTTGAGTGCTTCAAGTAG
TGTGTGCCCGTCTGTTGTGTGACTCTGGTAACTAGAGATCCCTCAGACCCTTTTAGTCAGTGTGGAAAAT
CTCTAGCAGTGGCGCCCGAACAGGGACTTGAAAGCGAAAGGGAAACCAGAGGAGCTCTCTCGACGCAGGA
CTCGGCTTGCTGAAGCGCGCACGGCAAGAGGCGAGGGGCGGCGACTGGTGAGTACGCCAAAAATTTTGAC
TAGCGGAGGCTAGAAGGAGAGAGATGGGTGCGAGAGCGTCAGTATTAAGCGGGGGAGAATTAGATCGCGA
TGGGAAAAAATTCGGTTAAGGCCAGGGGGAAAGAAAAAATATAAATTAAAACATATAGTATGGGCAAGCA
GGGAGCTAGAACGATTCGCAGTTAATCCTGGCCTGTTAGAAACATCAGAAGGCTGTAGACAAATACTGGG
ACAGCTACAACCATCCCTTCAGACAGGATCAGAAGAACTTAGATCATTATATAATACAGTAGCAACCCTC
TATTGTGTGCATCAAAGGATAGAGATAAAAGACACCAAGGAAGCTTTAGACAAGATAGAGGAAGAGCAAA
ACAAAAGTAAGACCACCGCACAGCAAGCGGCCGCTGATCTTCAGACCTGGAGGAGGAGATATGAGGGACA
ATTGGAGAAGTGAATTATATAAATATAAAGTAGTAAAAATTGAACCATTAGGAGTAGCACCCACCAAGGC
AAAGAGAAGAGTGGTGCAGAGAGAAAAAAGAGCAGTGGGAATAGGAGCTTTGTTCCTTGGGTTCTTGGGA
GCAGCAGGAAGCACTATGGGCGCAGCGTCAATGACGCTGACGGTACAGGCCAGACAATTATTGTCTGGTA
TAGTGCAGCAGCAGAACAATTTGCTGAGGGCTATTGAGGCGCAACAGCATCTGTTGCAACTCACAGTCTG
GGGCATCAAGCAGCTCCAGGCAAGAATCCTGGCTGTGGAAAGATACCTAAAGGATCAACAGCTCCTGGGG
ATTTGGGGTTGCTCTGGAAAACTCATTTGCACCACTGCTGTGCCTTGGAATGCTAGTTGGAGTAATAAAT
CTCTGGAACAGATTTGGAATCACACGACCTGGATGGAGTGGGACAGAGAAATTAACAATTACACAAGCTT
AATACACTCCTTAATTGAAGAATCGCAAAACCAGCAAGAAAAGAATGAACAAGAATTATTGGAATTAGAT
AAATGGGCAAGTTTGTGGAATTGGTTTAACATAACAAATTGGCTGTGGTATATAAAATTATTCATAATGA
TAGTAGGAGGCTTGGTAGGTTTAAGAATAGTTTTTGCTGTACTTTCTATAGTGAATAGAGTTAGGCAGGG
ATATTCACCATTATCGTTTCAGACCCACCTCCCAACCCCGAGGGGACCCGACAGGCCCGAAGGAATAGAA
GAAGAAGGTGGAGAGAGAGACAGAGACAGATCCATTCGATTAGTGAACGGATCTCGACGGTATCGGTTAA
CTTTTAAAAGAAAAGGGGGGATTGGGGGGTACAGTGCAGGGGAAAGAATAGTAGACATAATAGCAACAGA
CATACAAACTAAAGAATTACAAAAACAAATTACAAAAATTCAAAATTTTATCGATCACGAGACTAGCCTC
GACGATGGTCGAGTACCGGGTAGGGGAGGCGCTTTTCCCAAGGCAGTCTGGAGCATGCGCTTTAGCAGCC
CCGCTGGGCACTTGGCGCTACACAAGTGGCCTCTGGCCTCGCACACATTCCACATCCACCGGTAGGCGCC
AACCGGCTCCGTTCTTTGGTGGCCCCTTCGCGCCACCTTCTACTCCTCCCCTAGTCAGGAAGTTCCCCCC
CGCCCCGCAGCTCGCGTCGTGCAGGACGTGACAAATGGAAGTAGCACGTCTCACTAGTCTCGTGCAGATG
GACAGCACCGCTGAGCAATGGAAGCGGGTAGGCCTTTGGGGCAGCGGCCAATAGCAGCTTTGCTCCTTCG
CTTTCTGGGCTCAGAGGCTGGGAAGGGGTGGGTCCGGGGGCGGGCTCAGGGGCGGGCTCAGGGGCGGGGC
GGGCGCCCGAAGGTCCTCCGGAGGCCCGGCATTCTGCACGCTTCAAAAGCGCACGTCTGCCGCGCTGTTC
TCCTCTTCCTCATCTCCGGGCCTTTCGACCTCTAGCGGGATCCAGGCCTAAGCTTACGCGTCCTAGCGCT
ACCGGTCGCCACCATGGTGAGCAAGGGCGAGGAGCTGTTCACCGGGGTGGTGCCCATCCTGGTCGAGCTG
GACGGCGACGTAAACGGCCACAAGTTCAGCGTGTCCGGCGAGGGCGAGGGCGATGCCACCTACGGCAAGC
TGACCCTGAAGTTCATCTGCACCACCGGCAAGCTGCCCGTGCCCTGGCCCACCCTCGTGACCACCCTGAC
CTACGGCGTGCAGTGCTTCAGCCGCTACCCCGACCACATGAAGCAGCACGACTTCTTCAAGTCCGCCATG
CCCGAAGGCTACGTCCAGGAGCGCACCATCTTCTTCAAGGACGACGGCAACTACAAGACCCGCGCCGAGG
TGAAGTTCGAGGGCGACACCCTGGTGAACCGCATCGAGCTGAAGGGCATCGACTTCAAGGAGGACGGCAA
CATCCTGGGGCACAAGCTGGAGTACAACTACAACAGCCACAACGTCTATATCATGGCCGACAAGCAGAAG
AACGGCATCAAGGTGAACTTCAAGATCCGCCACAACATCGAGGACGGCAGCGTGCAGCTCGCCGACCACT
ACCAGCAGAACACCCCCATCGGCGACGGCCCCGTGCTGCTGCCCGACAACCACTACCTGAGCACCCAGTC
CGCCCTGAGCAAAGACCCCAACGAGAAGCGCGATCACATGGTCCTGCTGGAGTTCGTGACCGCCGCCGGG
ATCACTCTCGGCATGGACGAGCTGTACAAGTCCGGACTCAGATCTCGACTAGCTAGTAGCTAGCTAGCTA
GTCGAGCTCAAGCTTCGAATTCCCGGGCTGCAGGAATTCCGCCCCCCCCCCCCTAACGTTACTGGCCGAA
GCCGCTTGGAATAAGGCCGGTGTGCGTTTGTCTATATGTTATTTTCCACCATATTGCCGTCTTTTGGCAA
TGTGAGGGCCCGGAAACCTGGCCCTGTCTTCTTGACGAGCATTCCTAGGGGTCTTTCCCCTCTCGCCAAA
GGAATGCAAGGTCTGTTGAATGTCGTGAAGGAAGCAGTTCCTCTGGAAGCTTCTTGAAGACAAACAACGT
CTGTAGCGACCCTTTGCAGGCAGCGGAACCCCCCACCTGGCGACAGGTGCCTCTGCGGCCAAAAGCCACG
TGTATAAGATACACCTGCAAAGGCGGCACAACCCCAGTGCCACGTTGTGAGTTGGATAGTTGTGGAAAGA
GTCAAATGGCTCTCCTCAAGCGTATTCAACAAGGGGCTGAAGGATGCCCAGAAGGTACCCCATTGTATGG
GATCTGATCTGGGGCCTCGGTGCACATGCTTTACATGTGTTTAGTCGAGGTTAAAAAACGTCTAGGCCCC
CCGAACCACGGGGACGTGGTTTTCCTTTGAAAAACACGATGATAATACCATGGCTAGACTGGACAAGAGC
AAAGTCATAAACGGCGCTCTGGAATTACTCAATGGAGTCGGTATCGAAGGCCTGACGACAAGGAAACTCG
CTCAAAAGCTGGGAGTTGAGCAGCCTACCCTGTACTGGCACGTGAAGAACAAGCGGGCCCTGCTCGATGC
CCTGCCAATCGAGATGCTGGACAGGCATCATACCCACTTCTGCCCCCTGGAAGGCGAGTCATGGCAAGAC
TTTCTGCGGAACAACGCCAAGTCATTCCGCTGTGCTCTCCTCTCACATCGCGACGGGGCTAAAGTGCATC
TCGGCACCCGCCCAACAGAGAAACAGTACGAAACCCTGGAAAATCAGCTCGCGTTCCTGTGTCAGCAAGG
CTTCTCCCTGGAGAACGCACTGTACGCTCTGTCCGCCGTGGGCCACTTTACACTGGGCTGCGTATTGGAG
GAACAGGAGCATCAAGTAGCAAAAGAGGAAAGAGAGACACCTACCACCGATTCTATGCCCCCACTTCTGA
GACAAGCAATTGAGCTGTTCGACCGGCAGGGAGCCGAACCTGCCTTCCTTTTCGGCCTGGAACTAATCAT
ATGCGGATTAGAAAAACAACTTAAATGTGAAAGTGGGTCGCCAAAAAAGAAGAGAAAGGTCGACGGCGGT
GGTGCTTTGTCTCCTCAGCACTCTGCTGTCACTCAAGGAAGTATCATCAAGAACAAGGAGGGCATGGATG
CTAAGTCACTAACTGCCTGGTCCCGGACACTGGTGACCTTCAAGGATGTATTTGTGGACTTCACCAGGGA
GGAGTGGAAGCTGCTGGACACTGCTCAGCAGATCGTGTACAGAAATGTGATGCTGGAGAACTATAAGAAC
CTGGTTTCCTTGGGTTATCAGCTTACTAAGCCAGATGTGATCCTCCGGTTGGAGAAGGGAGAAGAGCCCT
GGCTGGTGGAGAGAGAAATTCACCAAGAGACCCATCCTGATTCAGAGACTGCATTTGAAATCAAATCATC
AGTTTAAGGATCTCGACTAGCTAGTAGCTAGCTAGCTAGTCGAGCTCAAGCTTCGAATTCGATATCAAGC
TTATCGCGATACCGTCGACCTCGACCTCGACTAGTCATATGATAATCAACCTCTGGATTACAAAATTTGT
GAAAGATTGACTGGTATTCTTAACTATGTTGCTCCTTTTACGCTATGTGGATACGCTGCTTTAATGCCTT
TGTATCATGCTATTGCTTCCCGTATGGCTTTCATTTTCTCCTCCTTGTATAAATCCTGGTTGCTGTCTCT
TTATGAGGAGTTGTGGCCCGTTGTCAGGCAACGTGGCGTGGTGTGCACTGTGTTTGCTGACGCAACCCCC
ACTGGTTGGGGCATTGCCACCACCTGTCAGCTCCTTTCCGGGACTTTCGCTTTCCCCCTCCCTATTGCCA
CGGCGGAACTCATCGCCGCCTGCCTTGCCCGCTGCTGGACAGGGGCTCGGCTGTTGGGCACTGACAATTC
CGTGGTGTTGTCGGGGAAGCTGACGTCCTTTCCATGGCTGCTCGCCTGTGTTGCCACCTGGATTCTGCGC
GGGACGTCCTTCTGCTACGTCCCTTCGGCCCTCAATCCAGCGGACCTTCCTTCCCGCGGCCTGCTGCCGG
CTCTGCGGCCTCTTCCGCGTCTTCGCCTTCGCCCTCAGACGAGTCGGATCTCCCTTTGGGCCGCCTCCCC
GCATCGGTACGTATGGCCAGGTACCTTTAAGACCAATGACTTACAAGGCAGCTGTAGATCTTAGCCACTT
TTTAAAAGAAAAGGGGGGACTGGAAGGGCTAATTCACTCCCAACGAAGACAAGATGGGATCAATTCACCA
TGCTAGTGGATCCCCCTCGAGTTTACCACTCCCTATCAGTGATAGAGAAAAGTGAAAGTCGAGTTTACCA
CTCCCTATCAGTGATAGAGAAAAGTGAAAGTCGAGTTTACCACTCCCTATCAGTGATAGAGAAAAGTGAA
AGTCGAGTTTACCACTCCCTATCAGTGATAGAGAAAAGTGAAAGTCGAGTTTACCACTCCCTATCAGTGA
TAGAGAAAAGTGAAAGTCGAGTTTACCACTCCCTATCAGTGATAGAGAAAAGTGAAAGTCGAGTTTACCA
CTCCCTATCAGTGATAGAGAAAAGTGAAAGTCGGGGCTGCAGGAATTCGAACGCTGACGTCATCAACCCG
CTCCAAGGAATCGCGGGCCCAGTGTCACTAGGCGGGAACACCCAGCGCGCGTGCGCCCTGGCAGGAAGAT
GGCTGTGAGGGACAGGGGAGTGGCGCCCTGCAATATTTGCATGTCGCTATGTGTTCTGGGAAATCACCAT
AAACGTGAAATGTCTTTGGATTTGGGAATCTTATAAGTTCTGTATGAGACCACGCGCCCTCTCGCTTGGG
CGAGAGTAAGTTCAAGAGACTTACTCTCGCCCAAGCGAGATTTTTACGATACCGTCGCATGGGAATAACT
TCGTATAGCATACATTATACGAAGTTATGCTGCTTTTTGCTTGTACTGGGTCTCTCTGGTTAGACCAGAT
CTGAGCCTGGGAGCTCTCTGGCTAACTAGGGAACCCACTGCTTAAGCCTCAATAAAGCTTGCCTTGAGTG
CTTCAAGTAGTGTGTGCCCGTCTGTTGTGTGACTCTGGTAACTAGAGATCCCTCAGACCCTTTTAGTCAG
TGTGGAAAATCTCTAGCAGCATCTAGAATTAATTCCGTGTATTCTATAGTGTCACCTAAATCGTATGTGT
ATGATACATAAGGTTATGTATTAATTGTAGCCGCGTTCTAACGACAATATGTACAAGCCTAATTGTGTAG
CATCTGGCTTACTGAAGCAGACCCTATCATCTCTCTCGTAAACTGCCGTCAGAGTCGGTTTGGTTGGACG
AACCTTCTGAGTTTCTGGTAACGCCGTCCCGCACCCGGAAATGGTCAGCGAACCAATCAGCAGGGTCATC
GCTAGCCAGATCCTCTACGCCGGACGCATCGTGGCCGGCATCACCGGCGCCACAGGTGCGGTTGCTGGCG
CCTATATCGCCGACATCACCGATGGGGAAGATCGGGCTCGCCACTTCGGGCTCATGAGCGCTTGTTTCGG
CGTGGGTATGGTGGCAGGCCCCGTGGCCGGGGGACTGTTGGGCGCCATCTCCTTGCATGCACCATTCCTT
GCGGCGGCGGTGCTCAACGGCCTCAACCTACTACTGGGCTGCTTCCTAATGCAGGAGTCGCATAAGGGAG
AGCGTCGAATGGTGCACTCTCAGTACAATCTGCTCTGATGCCGCATAGTTAAGCCAGCCCCGACACCCGC
CAACACCCGCTGACGCGCCCTGACGGGCTTGTCTGCTCCCGGCATCCGCTTACAGACAAGCTGTGACCGT
CTCCGGGAGCTGCATGTGTCAGAGGTTTTCACCGTCATCACCGAAACGCGCGAGACGAAAGGGCCTCGTG
ATACGCCTATTTTTATAGGTTAATGTCATGATAATAATGGTTTCTTAGACGTCAGGTGGCACTTTTCGGG
GAAATGTGCGCGGAACCCCTATTTGTTTATTTTTCTAAATACATTCAAATATGTATCCGCTCATGAGACA
ATAACCCTGATAAATGCTTCAATAATATTGAAAAAGGAAGAGTATGAGTATTCAACATTTCCGTGTCGCC
CTTATTCCCTTTTTTGCGGCATTTTGCCTTCCTGTTTTTGCTCACCCAGAAACGCTGGTGAAAGTAAAAG
ATGCTGAAGATCAGTTGGGTGCACGAGTGGGTTACATCGAACTGGATCTCAACAGCGGTAAGATCCTTGA
GAGTTTTCGCCCCGAAGAACGTTTTCCAATGATGAGCACTTTTAAAGTTCTGCTATGTGGCGCGGTATTA
TCCCGTATTGACGCCGGGCAAGAGCAACTCGGTCGCCGCATACACTATTCTCAGAATGACTTGGTTGAGT
ACTCACCAGTCACAGAAAAGCATCTTACGGATGGCATGACAGTAAGAGAATTATGCAGTGCTGCCATAAC
CATGAGTGATAACACTGCGGCCAACTTACTTCTGACAACGATCGGAGGACCGAAGGAGCTAACCGCTTTT
TTGCACAACATGGGGGATCATGTAACTCGCCTTGATCGTTGGGAACCGGAGCTGAATGAAGCCATACCAA
ACGACGAGCGTGACACCACGATGCCTGTAGCAATGGCAACAACGTTGCGCAAACTATTAACTGGCGAACT
ACTTACTCTAGCTTCCCGGCAACAATTAATAGACTGGATGGAGGCGGATAAAGTTGCAGGACCACTTCTG
CGCTCGGCCCTTCCGGCTGGCTGGTTTATTGCTGATAAATCTGGAGCCGGTGAGCGTGGGTCTCGCGGTA
TCATTGCAGCACTGGGGCCAGATGGTAAGCCCTCCCGTATCGTAGTTATCTACACGACGGGGAGTCAGGC
AACTATGGATGAACGAAATAGACAGATCGCTGAGATAGGTGCCTCACTGATTAAGCATTGGTAACTGTCA
GACCAAGTTTACTCATATATACTTTAGATTGATTTAAAACTTCATTTTTAATTTAAAAGGATCTAGGTGA
AGATCCTTTTTGATAATCTCATGACCAAAATCCCTTAACGTGAGTTTTCGTTCCACTGAGCGTCAGACCC
CGTAGAAAAGATCAAAGGATCTTCTTGAGATCCTTTTTTTCTGCGCGTAATCTGCTGCTTGCAAACAAAA
AAACCACCGCTACCAGCGGTGGTTTGTTTGCCGGATCAAGAGCTACCAACTCTTTTTCCGAAGGTAACTG
GCTTCAGCAGAGCGCAGATACCAAATACTGTTCTTCTAGTGTAGCCGTAGTTAGGCCACCACTTCAAGAA
CTCTGTAGCACCGCCTACATACCTCGCTCTGCTAATCCTGTTACCAGTGGCTGCTGCCAGTGGCGATAAG
TCGTGTCTTACCGGGTTGGACTCAAGACGATAGTTACCGGATAAGGCGCAGCGGTCGGGCTGAACGGGGG
GTTCGTGCACACAGCCCAGCTTGGAGCGAACGACCTACACCGAACTGAGATACCTACAGCGTGAGCTATG
AGAAAGCGCCACGCTTCCCGAAGGGAGAAAGGCGGACAGGTATCCGGTAAGCGGCAGGGTCGGAACAGGA
GAGCGCACGAGGGAGCTTCCAGGGGGAAACGCCTGGTATCTTTATAGTCCTGTCGGGTTTCGCCACCTCT
GACTTGAGCGTCGATTTTTGTGATGCTCGTCAGGGGGGCGGAGCCTATGGAAAAACGCCAGCAACGCGGC
CTTTTTACGGTTCCTGGCCTTTTGCTGGCCTTTTGCTCACATGTTCTTTCCTGCGTTATCCCCTGATTCT
GTGGATAACCGTATTACCGCCTTTGAGTGAGCTGATACCGCTCGCCGCAGCCGAACGACCGAGCGCAGCG
AGTCAGTGAGCGAGGAAGCGGAAGAGCGCCCAATACGCAAACCGCCTCTCCCCGCGCGTTGGCCGATTCA
TTAATGCAGCTGTGGAATGTGTGTCAGTTAGGGTGTGGAAAGTCCCCAGGCTCCCCAGCAGGCAGAAGTA
TGCAAAGCATGCATCTCAATTAGTCAGCAACCAGGTGTGGAAAGTCCCCAGGCTCCCCAGCAGGCAGAAG
TATGCAAAGCATGCATCTCAATTAGTCAGCAACCATAGTCCCGCCCCTAACTCCGCCCATCCCGCCCCTA
ACTCCGCCCAGTTCCGCCCATTCTCCGCCCCATGGCTGACTAATTTTTTTTATTTATGCAGAGGCCGAGG
CCGCCTCGGCCTCTGAGCTATTCCAGAAGTAGTGAGGAGGCTTTTTTGGAGGCCTAGGCTTTTGCAAAAA
GCTTGGACACAAGACAGGCTTGCGAGATATGTTTGAGAATACCACTTTATCCCGCGTCAGGGAGAGGCAG
TGCGTAAAAAGACGCGGACTCATGTGAAATACTGGTTTTTAGTGCGCCAGATCTCTATAATCTCGCGCAA
CCTATTTTCCCCTCGAACACTTTTTAAGCCGTAGATAAACAGGCTGGGACACTTCACATGAGCGAAAAAT
ACATCGTCACCTGGGACATGTTGCAGATCCATGCACGTAAACTCGCAAGCCGACTGATGCCTTCTGAACA
ATGGAAAGGCATTATTGCCGTAAGCCGTGGCGGTCTGTACCGGGTGCGTTACTGGCGCGTGAACTGGGTA
TTCGTCATGTCGATACCGTTTGTATTTCCAGCTACGATCACGACAACCAGCGCGAGCTTAAAGTGCTGAA
ACGCGCAGAAGGCGATGGCGAAGGCTTCATCGTTATTGATGACCTGGTGGATACCGGTGGTACTGCGGTT
GCGATTCGTGAAATGTATCCAAAAGCGCACTTTGTCACCATCTTCGCAAAACCGGCTGGTCGTCCGCTGG
TTGATGACTATGTTGTTGATATCCCGCAAGATACCTGGATTGAACAGCCGTGGGATATGGGCGTCGTATT
CGTCCCGCCAATCTCCGGTCGCTAATCTTTTCAACGCCTGGCACTGCCGGGCGTTGTTCTTTTTAACTTC
AGGCGGGTTACAATAGTTTCCAGTAAGTATTCTGGAGGCTGCATCCATGACACAGGCAAACCTGAGCGAA
ACCCTGTTCAAACCCCGCTTTAAACATCCTGAAACCTCGACGCTAGTCCGCCGCTTTAATCACGGCGCAC
AACCGCCTGTGCAGTCGGCCCTTGATGGTAAAACCATCCCTCACTGGTATCGCATGATTAACCGTCTGAT
GTGGATCTGGCGCGGCATTGACCCACGCGAAATCCTCGACGTCCAGGCACGTATTGTGATGAGCGATGCC
GAACGTACCGACGATGATTTATACGATACGGTGATTGGCTACCGTGGCGGCAACTGGATTTATGAGTGGG
CCCCGGATCTTTGTGAAGGAACCTTACTTCTGTGGTGTGACATAATTGGACAAACTACCTACAGAGATTT
AAAGCTCTAAGGTAAATATAAAATTTTTAAGTGTATAATGTGTTAAACTACTGATTCTAATTGTTTGTGT
ATTTTAGATTCCAACCTATGGAACTGATGAATGGGAGCAGTGGTGGAATGCCTTTAATGAGGAAAACCTG
TTTTGCTCAGAAGAAATGCCATCTAGTGATGATGAGGCTACTGCTGACTCTCAACATTCTACTCCTCCAA
AAAAGAAGAGAAAGGTAGAAGACCCCAAGGACTTTCCTTCAGAATTGCTAAGTTTTTTGAGTCATGCTGT
GTTTAGTAATAGAACTCTTGCTTGCTTTGCTATTTACACCACAAAGGAAAAAGCTGCACTGCTATACAAG
AAAATTATGGAAAAATATTCTGTAACCTTTATAAGTAGGCATAACAGTTATAATCATAACATACTGTTTT
TTCTTACTCCACACAGGCATAGAGTGTCTGCTATTAATAACTATGCTCAAAAATTGTGTACCTTTAGCTT
TTTAATTTGTAAAGGGGTTAATAAGGAATATTTGATGTATAGTGCCTTGACTAGAGATCATAATCAGCCA
TACCACATTTGTAGAGGTTTTACTTGCTTTAAAAAACCTCCCACACCTCCCCCTGAACCTGAAACATAAA
ATGAATGCAATTGTTGTTGTTAACTTGTTTATTGCAGCTTATAATGGTTACAAATAAAGCAATAGCATCA
CAAATTTCACAAATAAAGCATTTTTTTCACTGCATTCTAGTTGTGGTTTGTCCAAACTCATCAATGTATC
TTATCATGTCTGGATCAACTGGATAACTCAAGCTAACCAAAATCATCCCAAACTTCCCACCCCATACCCT
ATTACCACTGCCAATTACCTGTGGTTTCATTTACTCTAA
Features (pLannotate 1.2.2; 41 found; start..end, strand, type, name):
     74..403     +  CDS            nef (fragment): NEF_HV1BR - Experimental evidence at protein level: Swiss-Prot protein existence level 1. Extracellular Nef protein targets CD4(+) T-lymphocytes for apoptosis by interacting with CXCR4 surface receptors (PubMed:14990729). From Human immunodeficiency virus type 1 group M subtype B (isolate BRU/LAI) (HIV-1).
    451..708     +  LTR            5' LTR (truncated): truncated 5' long terminal repeat (LTR) from HIV-1
    755..880     +  misc_feature   HIV-1 Ψ: packaging signal of human immunodeficiency virus type 1
    864..1227    +  CDS            HIV-1 gag (fragment): gag protein from human immunodeficiency virus 1; gag
   1373..1606    +  misc_feature   RRE: The Rev response element (RRE) of HIV-1 allows for Rev-dependent mRNA export from the nucleus to the cytoplasm.
   1983..2083    +  CDS            Rev (fragment): human immunodeficiency virus 1 (HIV-1) Rev protein; rev; enhances nuclear export of unspliced and incompletely spliced viral mRNAs
   2102..2219    +  misc_feature   cPPT/CTS: central polypurine tract and central termination sequence of HIV-1
   2258..2757    +  promoter       PGK promoter: mouse phosphoglycerate kinase 1 promoter
   2814..3530    +  CDS            EGFP: EGFP is a basic (constitutively fluorescent) green fluorescent protein published in 1996, derived from Aequorea victoria. It is reported to be a rapidly-maturing weak dimer with moderate acid sensitivity.
   3531..3548    +  misc_feature   MCS (fragment): multiple cloning site
   3572..3592    +  misc_feature   MCS (fragment): multiple cloning site
   3592..3609    +  misc_feature   MCS (fragment): pBluescript multiple cloning site
   3626..4177    +  misc_feature   IRES: internal ribosome entry site (IRES) of the encephalomyocarditis virus (EMCV)
   4184..4763    +  CDS            rtTA3 (fragment): reverse tetracycline transactivator 3 activates expression from Tet-responsive promoters in the presence of doxycycline
   4801..4820    +  CDS            SV40 NLS (fragment): nuclear localization signal of SV40 (simian virus 40) large T antigen
   4924..5118    +  CDS            KRAB: Krüppel-associated box (KRAB) transcriptional repression domain from the human zinc finger protein ZNF10 (Margolin et al., 1994)
   5235..5274    +  misc_feature   MCS (fragment): pBluescript multiple cloning site
   5294..5882    +  misc_feature   WPRE: woodchuck hepatitis virus posttranscriptional regulatory element
   5950..5969    +  misc_feature   cPPT/CTS (fragment): central polypurine tract and central termination sequence of HIV-1
   5971..6005    +  LTR            3' LTR (ΔU3) (fragment): self-inactivating 3' long terminal repeat (LTR) from HIV-1
   6050..6320    +  protein_bind   tetracycline response element: contains seven copies of the tetracycline operator tetO tetracycline repressor TetR
   6349..6563    +  promoter       H1 promoter: human H1 RNA promoter
   6645..6678    +  protein_bind   loxP: Cre-mediated recombination occurs in the 8-bp core sequence (GCATACAT). Cre recombinase
   6698..6878    +  LTR            5' LTR (truncated): truncated 5' long terminal repeat (LTR) from HIV-1
   6903..6921    -  promoter       SP6 promoter: promoter for bacteriophage SP6 RNA polymerase
   7149..7428    +  CDS            TcR (fragment): tetracycline efflux protein; tet; confers resistance to tetracycline
   7429..7477    -  misc_feature   bom (fragment): basis of mobility region from pBR322
   7579..7614    -  CDS            rop (fragment): Rop protein, which maintains plasmids at low copy number; rop
   7709..7813    +  promoter       AmpR promoter: bla
   7814..8674    +  CDS            AmpR: β-lactamase; bla; confers resistance to ampicillin, carbenicillin, and related antibiotics
   8845..9433    +  rep_origin     ori: high-copy-number ColE1/pMB1/pBR322/pUC origin of replication
   9616..9672    +  CDS            lacI (fragment): lac repressor; lacI; The lac repressor binds to the lac operator to inhibit transcription in E. coli. This inhibition can be relieved by adding lactose or isopropyl-β-D-thiogalactopyranoside (IPTG).
   9679..10008   +  promoter       SV40 promoter: SV40 enhancer and early promoter
  10208..10327   +  CDS            gpt (fragment): XGPT_ECOLI - Also known as gpp, gxu. Experimental evidence at protein level: Swiss-Prot protein existence level 1. Purine salvage pathway enzyme that catalyzes the transfer of the ribosyl-5-phosphate group from 5-phospho-alpha-D-ribose 1- diphosphate (PRPP) to the N9 position of the 6-oxopurines guanine and xanthine to form the corresponding ribonucleotides GMP (guanosine 5'- monophosphate) and XMP (xanthosine 5'-monophosphate), with the release of PPi. To a lesser extent, also acts on hypoxanthine (PubMed:9100006, PubMed:3886014). Does not ribophosphorylate adenine (PubMed:3886014). From Esch
  10327..10662   +  CDS            gpt (fragment): XGPT_ECOLI - Also known as gpp, gxu. Experimental evidence at protein level: Swiss-Prot protein existence level 1. Purine salvage pathway enzyme that catalyzes the transfer of the ribosyl-5-phosphate group from 5-phospho-alpha-D-ribose 1- diphosphate (PRPP) to the N9 position of the 6-oxopurines guanine and xanthine to form the corresponding ribonucleotides GMP (guanosine 5'- monophosphate) and XMP (xanthosine 5'-monophosphate), with the release of PPi. To a lesser extent, also acts on hypoxanthine (PubMed:9100006, PubMed:3886014). Does not ribophosphorylate adenine (PubMed:3886014). From Esch
  10757..11062   +  CDS            frsA (fragment): FRSA_ECOLI - Also known as yafA. Experimental evidence at protein level: Swiss-Prot protein existence level 1. Catalyzes the hydrolysis of esters (PubMed:15808744). Displays esterase activity toward pNP-butyrate (PubMed:15808744). May stimulate mixed-acid fermentation by acting as a fermentation/respiration switch that down-regulates respiration and up- regulates fermentation rates (PubMed:15169777). From Escherichia coli (strain K12).
  11066..11140   +  CDS            small t antigen (fragment): SV40 (simian virus 40) small t antigen
  11142..11207   +  intron         small t intron: SV40 (simian virus 40) small t antigen intron
  11337..11357   +  CDS            SV40 NLS: nuclear localization signal of SV40 (simian virus 40) large T antigen
  11676..11759   +  CDS            large T antigen (fragment): large T antigen from SV40 (simian virus 40)
  11782..11916   +  polyA_signal   SV40 poly(A) signal: SV40 polyadenylation signal
