>Addgene plasmid #155290 | Dox nontargeting shRNA GFP Sequencing Result | analyzer sequence | sequence record 310006
AACTTAGTAGTTGGAAGGGCTAATTCACTCCCAAAGAAGACAAGATATCCTTGATCTGTGGATCTACCAC
ACACAAGGCTACTTCCCTGATTAGCAGAACTACACACCAGGGCCAGGGGTCAGATATCCACTGACCTTTG
GATGGTGCTACAAGCTAGTACCAGTTGAGCCAGATAAGGTAGAAGAGGCCAATAAAGGAGAGAACACCAG
CTTGTTACACCCTGTGAGCCTGCATGGGATGGATGACCCGGAGAGAGAAGTGTTAGAGTGGAGGTTTGAC
AGCCGCCTAGCATTTCATCACGTGGCCCGAGAGCTGCATCCGGAGTACTTCAAGAACTGCTGATATCGAG
CTTGCTACAAGGGACTTTCCGCTGGGGACTTTCCAGGGAGGCGTGGCCTGGGCGGGACTGGGGAGTGGCG
AGCCCTCAGATCCTGCATATAAGCAGCTGCTTTTTGCCTGTACTGGGTCTCTCTGGTTAGACCAGATCTG
AGCCTGGGAGCTCTCTGGCTAACTAGGGAACCCACTGCTTAAGCCTCAATAAAGCTTGCCTTGAGTGCTT
CAAGTAGTGTGTGCCCGTCTGTTGTGTGACTCTGGTAACTAGAGATCCCTCAGACCCTTTTAGTCAGTGT
GGAAAATCTCTAGCAGTGGCGCCCGAACAGGGACTTGAAAGCGAAAGGGAAACCAGAGGAGCTCTCTCGA
CGCAGGACTCGGCTTGCTGAAGCGCGCACGGCAAGAGGCGAGGGGCGGCGACTGGTGAGTACGCCAAAAA
TTTTGACTAGCGGAGGCTAGAAGGAGAGAGATGGGTGCGAGAGCGTCAGTATTAAGCGGGGGAGAATTAG
ATCGCGATGGGAAAAAATTCGGTTAAGGCCAGGGGGAAAGAAAAAATATAAATTAAAACATATAGTATGG
GCAAGCAGGGAGCTAGAACGATTCGCAGTTAATCCTGGCCTGTTAGAAACATCAGAAGGCTGTAGACAAA
TACTGGGACAGCTACAACCATCCCTTCAGACAGGATCAGAAGAACTTAGATCATTATATAATACAGTAGC
AACCCTCTATTGTGTGCATCAAAGGATAGAGATAAAAGACACCAAGGAAGCTTTAGACAAGATAGAGGAA
GAGCAAAACAAAAGTAAGACCACCGCACAGCAAGCGGCCGCTGATCTTCAGACCTGGAGGAGGAGATATG
AGGGACAATTGGAGAAGTGAATTATATAAATATAAAGTAGTAAAAATTGAACCATTAGGAGTAGCACCCA
CCAAGGCAAAGAGAAGAGTGGTGCAGAGAGAAAAAAGAGCAGTGGGAATAGGAGCTTTGTTCCTTGGGTT
CTTGGGAGCAGCAGGAAGCACTATGGGCGCAGCGTCAATGACGCTGACGGTACAGGCCAGACAATTATTG
TCTGGTATAGTGCAGCAGCAGAACAATTTGCTGAGGGCTATTGAGGCGCAACAGCATCTGTTGCAACTCA
CAGTCTGGGGCATCAAGCAGCTCCAGGCAAGAATCCTGGCTGTGGAAAGATACCTAAAGGATCAACAGCT
CCTGGGGATTTGGGGTTGCTCTGGAAAACTCATTTGCACCACTGCTGTGCCTTGGAATGCTAGTTGGAGT
AATAAATCTCTGGAACAGATTTGGAATCACACGACCTGGATGGAGTGGGACAGAGAAATTAACAATTACA
CAAGCTTAATACACTCCTTAATTGAAGAATCGCAAAACCAGCAAGAAAAGAATGAACAAGAATTATTGGA
ATTAGATAAATGGGCAAGTTTGTGGAATTGGTTTAACATAACAAATTGGCTGTGGTATATAAAATTATTC
ATAATGATAGTAGGAGGCTTGGTAGGTTTAAGAATAGTTTTTGCTGTACTTTCTATAGTGAATAGAGTTA
GGCAGGGATATTCACCATTATCGTTTCAGACCCACCTCCCAACCCCGAGGGGACCCGACAGGCCCGAAGG
AATAGAAGAAGAAGGTGGAGAGAGAGACAGAGACAGATCCATTCGATTAGTGAACGGATCTCGACGGTAT
CGGTTAACTTTTAAAAGAAAAGGGGGGATTGGGGGGTACAGTGCAGGGGAAAGAATAGTAGACATAATAG
CAACAGACATACAAACTAAAGAATTACAAAAACAAATTACAAAAATTCAAAATTTTATCGATCACGAGAC
TAGCCTCGACGATGGTCGAGTACCGGGTAGGGGAGGCGCTTTTCCCAAGGCAGTCTGGAGCATGCGCTTT
AGCAGCCCCGCTGGGCACTTGGCGCTACACAAGTGGCCTCTGGCCTCGCACACATTCCACATCCACCGGT
AGGCGCCAACCGGCTCCGTTCTTTGGTGGCCCCTTCGCGCCACCTTCTACTCCTCCCCTAGTCAGGAAGT
TCCCCCCCGCCCCGCAGCTCGCGTCGTGCAGGACGTGACAAATGGAAGTAGCACGTCTCACTAGTCTCGT
GCAGATGGACAGCACCGCTGAGCAATGGAAGCGGGTAGGCCTTTGGGGCAGCGGCCAATAGCAGCTTTGC
TCCTTCGCTTTCTGGGCTCAGAGGCTGGGAAGGGGTGGGTCCGGGGGCGGGCTCAGGGGCGGGCTCAGGG
GCGGGGCGGGCGCCCGAAGGTCCTCCGGAGGCCCGGCATTCTGCACGCTTCAAAAGCGCACGTCTGCCGC
GCTGTTCTCCTCTTCCTCATCTCCGGGCCTTTCGACCTCTAGCGGGATCCAGGCCTAAGCTTACGCGTCC
TAGCGCTACCGGTCGCCACCATGGTGAGCAAGGGCGAGGAGCTGTTCACCGGGGTGGTGCCCATCCTGGT
CGAGCTGGACGGCGACGTAAACGGCCACAAGTTCAGCGTGTCCGGCGAGGGCGAGGGCGATGCCACCTAC
GGCAAGCTGACCCTGAAGTTCATCTGCACCACCGGCAAGCTGCCCGTGCCCTGGCCCACCCTCGTGACCA
CCCTGACCTACGGCGTGCAGTGCTTCAGCCGCTACCCCGACCACATGAAGCAGCACGACTTCTTCAAGTC
CGCCATGCCCGAAGGCTACGTCCAGGAGCGCACCATCTTCTTCAAGGACGACGGCAACTACAAGACCCGC
GCCGAGGTGAAGTTCGAGGGCGACACCCTGGTGAACCGCATCGAGCTGAAGGGCATCGACTTCAAGGAGG
ACGGCAACATCCTGGGGCACAAGCTGGAGTACAACTACAACAGCCACAACGTCTATATCATGGCCGACAA
GCAGAAGAACGGCATCAAGGTGAACTTCAAGATCCGCCACAACATCGAGGACGGCAGCGTGCAGCTCGCC
GACCACTACCAGCAGAACACCCCCATCGGMGACGGCCCCGTGCTGCTGCCCGACAACCACTACCTGAGCA
CCCAGTCCGCCCTGAGCAAAGACCCCAACGAGAAGCGCGATCACATGGTCCTGCTGGAGTTCGTGACCGC
CGCCGGGATCACTCTCGGCATGGACGAGCTGTACAAGTCCGGACTCAGATCTCGACTAGCTAGTAGCTAG
CTAGCTAGTCGAGCTCAAGCTTCGAATTCCCGGGCTGCAGGAATTCCGCCCCCCCCCCCCTAACGTTACT
GGCCGAAGCCGCTTGGAATAAGGCCGGTGTGCGTTTGTCTATATGTTATTTTCCACCATATTGCCGTCTT
TTGGCAATGTGAGGGCCCGGAAACCTGGCCCTGTCTTCTTGACGAGCATTCCTAGGGGTCTTTCCCCTCT
CGCCAAAGGAATGCAAGGTCTGTTGAATGTCGTGAAGGAAGCAGTTCCTCTGGAAGCTTCTTGAAGACAA
ACAACGTCTGTAGCGACCCTTTGCAGGCAGCGGAACCCCCCACCTGGCGACAGGTGCCTCTGCGGCCAAA
AGCCACGTGTATAAGATACACCTGCAAAGGCGGCACAACCCCAGTGCCACGTTGTGAGTTGGATAGTTGT
GGAAAGAGTCAAATGGCTCTCCTCAAGCGTATTCAACAAGGGGCTGAAGGATGCCCAGAAGGTACCCCAT
TGTATGGGATCTGATCTGGGGCCTCGGTGCACATGCTTTACATGTGTTTAGTCGAGGTTAAAAAACGTCT
AGGCCCCCCGAACCACGGGGACGTGGTTTTCCTTTGAAAAACACGATGATAATACCATGGCTAGACTGGA
CAAGAGCAAAGTCATAAACGGCGCTCTGGAATTACTCAATGGAGTCGGTATCGAAGGCCTGACGACAAGG
AAACTCGCTCAAAAGCTGGGAGTTGAGCAGCCTACCCTGTACTGGCACGTGAAGAACAAGCGGGCCCTGC
TCGATGCCCTGCCAATCGAGATGCTGGACAGGCATCATACCCACTTCTGCCCCCTGGAAGGCGAGTCATG
GCAAGACTTTCTGCGGAACAACGCCAAGTCATTCCGCTGTGCTCTCCTCTCACATCGCGACGGGGCTAAA
GTGCATCTCGGCACCCGCCCAACAGAGAAACAGTACGAAACCCTGGAAAATCAGCTCGCGTTCCTGTGTC
AGCAAGGCTTCTCCCTGGAGAACGCACTGTACGCTCTGTCCGCCGTGGGCCACTTTACACTGGGCTGCGT
ATTGGAGGAACAGGAGCATCAAGTAGCAAAAGAGGAAAGAGAGACACCTACCACCGATTCTATGCCCCCA
CTTCTGAGACAAGCAATTGAGCTGTTCGACCGGCAGGGAGCCGAACCTGCCTTCCTTTTCGGCCTGGAAC
TAATCATATGCGGATTAGAAAAACAACTTAAATGTGAAAGTGGGTCGCCAAAAAAGAAGAGAAAGGTCGA
CGGCGGTGGTGCTTTGTCTCCTCAGCACTCTGCTGTCACTCAAGGAAGTATCATCAAGAACAAGGAGGGC
ATGGATGCTAAGTCACTAACTGCCTGGTCCCGGACACTGGTGACCTTCAAGGATGTATTTGTGGACTTCA
CCAGGGAGGAGTGGAAGCTGCTGGACACTGCTCAGCAGATCGTGTACAGAAATGTGATGCTGGAGAACTA
TAAGAACCTGGTTTCCTTGGGTTATCAGCTTACTAAGCCAGATGTGATCCTCCGGTTGGAGAAGGGAGAA
GAGCCCTGGCTGGTGGAGAGAGAAATTCACCAAGAGACCCATCCTGATTCAGAGACTGCATTTGAAATCA
AATCATCAGTTTAAGGATCTCGACTAGCTAGTAGCTAGCTAGCTAGTCGAGCTCAAGCTTCGAATTCGAT
ATCAAGCTTATCGCGATACCGTCGACCTCGACCTCGACTAGTCATATGATAATCAACCTCTGGATTACAA
AATTTGTGAAAGATTGACTGGTATTCTTAACTATGTTGCTCCTTTTACGCTATGTGGATACGCTGCTTTA
ATGCCTTTGTATCATGCTATTGCTTCCCGTATGGCTTTCATTTTCTCCTCCTTGTATAAATCCTGGTTGC
TGTCTCTTTATGAGGAGTTGTGGCCCGTTGTCAGGCAACGTGGCGTGGTGTGCACTGTGTTTGCTGACGC
AACCCCCACTGGTTGGGGCATTGCCACCACCTGTCAGCTCCTTTCCGGGACTTTCGCTTTCCCCCTCCCT
ATTGCCACGGCGGAACTCATCGCCGCCTGCCTTGCCCGCTGCTGGACAGGGGCTCGGCTGTTGGGCACTG
ACAATTCCGTGGTGTTGTCGGGGAAGCTGACGTCCTTTCCATGGCTGCTCGCCTGTGTTGCCACCTGGAT
TCTGCGCGGGACGTCCTTCTGCTACGTCCCTTCGGCCCTCAATCCAGCGGACCTTCCTTCCCGCGGCCTG
CTGCCGGCTCTGCGGCCTCTTCCGCGTCTTCGCCTTCGCCCTCAGACGAGTCGGATCTCCCTTTGGGCCG
CCTCCCCGCATCGGTACGTATGGCCAGGTACCTTTAAGACCAATGACTTACAAGGCAGCTGTAGATCTTA
GCCACTTTTTAAAAGAAAAGGGGGGACTGGAAGGGCTAATTCACTCCCAACGAAGACAAGATGGGATCAA
TTCACCATGCTAGTGGATCCCCCTCGAGTTTACCACTCCCTATCAGTGATAGAGAAAAGTGAAAGTCGAG
TTTACCACTCCCTATCAGTGATAGAGAAAAGTGAAAGTCGAGTTTACCACTCCCTATCAGTGATAGAGAA
AAGTGAAAGTCGAGTTTACCACTCCCTATCAGYGATAGAGAAAAGTGMAAGTCGAGTTTACCACTCCCTA
TCAGCACTAGAGAAAAGTGAAAGTCGAGTYTACMMCYYCCTATCAGTGATAGAGAAAACTTCGTATAGCA
TACATTATACGAAGTTATGCTGCTTTTTGCTTGTACTGGGTCTCTCTGGTTAGACCAGATCTGAGCCTGG
GAGCTCTCTGGCTAACTAGGGAACCCACTGCTTAAGCCTCAATAAAGCTTGCCTTGAGTGCTTCAAGTAG
TGTGTGCCCGTCTGTTGTGTGACTCTGGTAACTAGAGATCCCTCAGACCCTTTTAGTCAGTGTGGAAAAT
CTCTAGCAGCATCTAGAATTAATTCCGTGTATTCTATAGTGTCACCTAAATCGTATGTGTATGATACATA
AGGTTATGTATTAATTGTAGCCGCGTTCTAACGACAATATGTACAAGCCTAATTGTGTAGCATCTGGCTT
ACTGAAGCAGACCCTATCATCTCTCTCGTAAACTGCCGTCAGAGTCGGTTTGGTTGGACGAACCTTCTGA
GTTTCTGGTAACGCCGTCCCGCACCCGGAAATGGTCAGCGAACCAATCAGCAGGGTCATCGCTAGCCAGA
TCCTCTACGCCGGACGCATCGTGGCCGGCATCACCGGCGCCACAGGTGCGGTTGCTGGCGCCTATATCGC
CGACATCACCGATGGGGAAGATCGGGCTCGCCACTTCGGGCTCATGAGCGCTTGTTTCGGCGTGGGTATG
GTGGCAGGCCCCGTGGCCGGGGGACTGTTGGGCGCCATCTCCTTGCATGCACCATTCCTTGCGGCGGCGG
TGCTCAACGGCCTCAACCTACTACTGGGCTGCTTCCTAATGCAGGAGTCGCATAAGGGAGAGCGTCGAAT
GGTGCACTCTCAGTACAATCTGCTCTGATGCCGCATAGTTAAGCCAGCCCCGACACCCGCCAACACCCGC
TGACGCGCCCTGACGGGCTTGTCTGCTCCCGGCATCCGCTTACAGACAAGCTGTGACCGTCTCCGGGAGC
TGCATGTGTCAGAGGTTTTCACCGTCATCACCGAAACGCGCGAGACGAAAGGGCCTCGTGATACGCCTAT
TTTTATAGGTTAATGTCATGATAATAATGGTTTCTTAGACGTCAGGTGGCACTTTTCGGGGAAATGTGCG
CGGAACCCCTATTTGTTTATTTTTCTAAATACATTCAAATATGTATCCGCTCATGAGACAATAACCCTGA
TAAATGCTTCAATAATATTGAAAAAGGAAGAGTATGAGTATTCAACATTTCCGTGTCGCCCTTATTCCCT
TTTTTGCGGCATTTTGCCTTCCTGTTTTTGCTCACCCAGAAACGCTGGTGAAAGTAAAAGATGCTGAAGA
TCAGTTGGGTGCACGAGTGGGTTACATCGAACTGGATCTCAACAGCGGTAAGATCCTTGAGAGTTTTCGC
CCCGAAGAACGTTTTCCAATGATGAGCACTTTTAAAGTTCTGCTATGTGGCGCGGTATTATCCCGTATTG
ACGCCGGGCAAGAGCAACTCGGTCGCCGCATACACTATTCTCAGAATGACTTGGTTGAGTACTCACCAGT
CACAGAAAAGCATCTTACGGATGGCATGACAGTAAGAGAATTATGCAGTGCTGCCATAACCATGAGTGAT
AACACTGCGGCCAACTTACTTCTGACAACGATCGGAGGACCGAAGGAGCTAACCGCTTTTTTGCACAACA
TGGGGGATCATGTAACTCGCCTTGATCGTTGGGAACCGGAGCTGAATGAAGCCATACCAAACGACGAGCG
TGACACCACGATGCCTGTAGCAATGGCAACAACGTTGCGCAAACTATTAACTGGCGAACTACTTACTCTA
GCTTCCCGGCAACAATTAATAGACTGGATGGAGGCGGATAAAGTTGCAGGACCACTTCTGCGCTCGGCCC
TTCCGGCTGGCTGGTTTATTGCTGATAAATCTGGAGCCGGTGAGCGTGGGTCTCGCGGTATCATTGCAGC
ACTGGGGCCAGATGGTAAGCCCTCCCGTATCGTAGTTATCTACACGACGGGGAGTCAGGCAACTATGGAT
GAACGAAATAGACAGATCGCTGAGATAGGTGCCTCACTGATTAAGCATTGGTAACTGTCAGACCAAGTTT
ACTCATATATACTTTAGATTGATTTAAAACTTCATTTTTAATTTAAAAGGATCTAGGTGAAGATCCTTTT
TGATAATCTCATGACCAAAATCCCTTAACGTGAGTTTTCGTTCCACTGAGCGTCAGACCCCGTAGAAAAG
ATCAAAGGATCTTCTTGAGATCCTTTTTTTCTGCGCGTAATCTGCTGCTTGCAAACAAAAAAACCACCGC
TACCAGCGGTGGTTTGTTTGCCGGATCAAGAGCTACCAACTCTTTTTCCGAAGGTAACTGGCTTCAGCAG
AGCGCAGATACCAAATACTGTTCTTCTAGTGTAGCCGTAGTTAGGCCACCACTTCAAGAACTCTGTAGCA
CCGCCTACATACCTCGCTCTGCTAATCCTGTTACCAGTGGCTGCTGCCAGTGGCGATAAGTCGTGTCTTA
CCGGGTTGGACTCAAGACGATAGTTACCGGATAAGGCGCAGCGGTCGGGCTGAACGGGGGGTTCGTGCAC
ACAGCCCAGCTTGGAGCGAACGACCTACACCGAACTGAGATACCTACAGCGTGAGCTATGAGAAAGCGCC
ACGCTTCCCGAAGGGAGAAAGGCGGACAGGTATCCGGTAAGCGGCAGGGTCGGAACAGGAGAGCGCACGA
GGGAGCTTCCAGGGGGAAACGCCTGGTATCTTTATAGTCCTGTCGGGTTTCGCCACCTCTGACTTGAGCG
TCGATTTTTGTGATGCTCGTCAGGGGGGCGGAGCCTATGGAAAAACGCCAGCAACGCGGCCTTTTTACGG
TTCCTGGCCTTTTGCTGGCCTTTTGCTCACATGTTCTTTCCTGCGTTATCCCCTGATTCTGTGGATAACC
GTATTACCGCCTTTGAGTGAGCTGATACCGCTCGCCGCAGCCGAACGACCGAGCGCAGCGAGTCAGTGAG
CGAGGAAGCGGAAGAGCGCCCAATACGCAAACCGCCTCTCCCCGCGCGTTGGCCGATTCATTAATGCAGC
TGTGGAATGTGTGTCAGTTAGGGTGTGGAAAGTCCCCAGGCTCCCCAGCAGGCAGAAGTATGCAAAGCAT
GCATCTCAATTAGTCAGCAACCAGGTGTGGAAAGTCCCCAGGCTCCCCAGCAGGCAGAAGTATGCAAAGC
ATGCATCTCAATTAGTCAGCAACCATAGTCCCGCCCCTAACTCCGCCCATCCCGCCCCTAACTCCGCCCA
GTTCCGCCCATTCTCCGCCCCATGGCTGACTAATTTTTTTTATTTATGCAGAGGCCGAGGCCGCCTCGGC
CTCTGAGCTATTCCAGAAGTAGTGAGGAGGCTTTTTTGGAGGCCTAGGCTTTTGCAAAAAGCTTGGACAC
AAGACAGGCTTGCGAGATATGTTTGAGAATACCACTTTATCCCGCGTCAGGGAGAGGCAGTGCGTAAAAA
GACGCGGACTCATGTGAAATACTGGTTTTTAGTGCGCCAGATCTCTATAATCTCGCGCAACCTATTTTCC
CCTCGAACACTTTTTAAGCCGTAGATAAACAGGCTGGGACACTTCACATGAGCGAAAAATACATCGTCAC
CTGGGACATGTTGCAGATCCATGCACGTAAACTCGCAAGCCGACTGATGCCTTCTGAACAATGGAAAGGC
ATTATTGCCGTAAGCCGTGGCGGTCTGTACCGGGTGCGTTACTGGCGCGTGAACTGGGTATTCGTCATGT
CGATACCGTTTGTATTTCCAGCTACGATCACGACAACCAGCGCGAGCTTAAAGTGCTGAAACGCGCAGAA
GGCGATGGCGAAGGCTTCATCGTTATTGATGACCTGGTGGATACCGGTGGTACTGCGGTTGCGATTCGTG
AAATGTATCCAAAAGCGCACTTTGTCACCATCTTCGCAAAACCGGCTGGTCGTCCGCTGGTTGATGACTA
TGTTGTTGATATCCCGCAAGATACCTGGATTGAACAGCCGTGGGATATGGGCGTCGTATTCGTCCCGCCA
ATCTCCGGTCGCTAATCTTTTCAACGCCTGGCACTGCCGGGCGTTGTTCTTTTTAACTTCAGGCGGGTTA
CAATAGTTTCCAGTAAGTATTCTGGAGGCTGCATCCATGACACAGGCAAACCTGAGCGAAACCCTGTTCA
AACCCCGCTTTAAACATCCTGAAACCTCGACGCTAGTCCGCCGCTTTAATCACGGCGCACAACCGCCTGT
GCAGTCGGCCCTTGATGGTAAAACCATCCCTCACTGGTATCGCATGATTAACCGTCTGATGTGGATCTGG
CGCGGCATTGACCCACGCGAAATCCTCGACGTCCAGGCACGTATTGTGATGAGCGATGCCGAACGTACCG
ACGATGATTTATACGATACGGTGATTGGCTACCGTGGCGGCAACTGGATTTATGAGTGGGCCCCGGATCT
TTGTGAAGGAACCTTACTTCTGTGGTGTGACATAATTGGACAAACTACCTACAGAGATTTAAAGCTCTAA
GGTAAATATAAAATTTTTAAGTGTATAATGTGTTAAACTACTGATTCTAATTGTTTGTGTATTTTAGATT
CCAACCTATGGAACTGATGAATGGGAGCAGTGGTGGAATGCCTTTAATGAGGAAAACCTGTTTTGCTCAG
AAGAAATGCCATCTAGTGATGATGAGGCTACTGCTGACTCTCAACATTCTACTCCTCCAAAAAAGAAGAG
AAAGGTAGAAGACCCCAAGGACTTTCCTTCAGAATTGCTAAGTTTTTTGAGTCATGCTGTGTTTAGTAAT
AGAACTCTTGCTTGCTTTGCTATTTACACCACAAAGGAAAAAGCTGCACTGCTATACAAGAAAATTATGG
AAAAATATTCTGTAACCTTTATAAGTAGGCATAACAGTTATAATCATAACATACTGTTTTTTCTTACTCC
ACACAGGCATAGAGTGTCTGCTATTAATAACTATGCTCAAAAATTGTGTACCTTTAGCTTTTTAATTTGT
AAAGGGGTTAATAAGGAATATTTGATGTATAGTGCCTTGACTAGAGATCATAATCAGCCATACCACATTT
GTAGAGGTTTTACTTGCTTTAAAAAACCTCCCACACCTCCCCCTGAACCTGAAACATAAAATGAATGCAA
TTGTTGTTGTTAACTTGTTTATTGCAGCTTATAATGGTTACAAATAAAGCAATAGCATCACAAATTTCAC
AAATAAAGCATTTTTTTCACTGCATTCTAGTTGTGGTTTGTCCAAACTCATCAATGTATCTTATCATGTC
TGGATCAACTGGATAACTCAAGCTAACCAAAATCATCCCAAACTTCCCACCCCATACCCTATTACCACTG
CCAATTACCTGTGGTTTCATTTACTCTAAACCTGTGATTCCTCTGAATTATTTTCATTTTAAAGAAATTG
TATTTGTTAAATATGTACTACA
Features (pLannotate 1.2.2; 40 found; start..end, strand, type, name):
     11..340     +  CDS            nef (fragment): NEF_HV1BR - Experimental evidence at protein level: Swiss-Prot protein existence level 1. Extracellular Nef protein targets CD4(+) T-lymphocytes for apoptosis by interacting with CXCR4 surface receptors (PubMed:14990729). From Human immunodeficiency virus type 1 group M subtype B (isolate BRU/LAI) (HIV-1).
    388..645     +  LTR            5' LTR (truncated): truncated 5' long terminal repeat (LTR) from HIV-1
    692..817     +  misc_feature   HIV-1 Ψ: packaging signal of human immunodeficiency virus type 1
    801..1164    +  CDS            HIV-1 gag (fragment): gag protein from human immunodeficiency virus 1; gag
   1310..1543    +  misc_feature   RRE: The Rev response element (RRE) of HIV-1 allows for Rev-dependent mRNA export from the nucleus to the cytoplasm.
   1920..2020    +  CDS            Rev (fragment): human immunodeficiency virus 1 (HIV-1) Rev protein; rev; enhances nuclear export of unspliced and incompletely spliced viral mRNAs
   2039..2156    +  misc_feature   cPPT/CTS: central polypurine tract and central termination sequence of HIV-1
   2195..2694    +  promoter       PGK promoter: mouse phosphoglycerate kinase 1 promoter
   2751..3467    +  CDS            EGFP: EGFP is a basic (constitutively fluorescent) green fluorescent protein published in 1996, derived from Aequorea victoria. It is reported to be a rapidly-maturing weak dimer with moderate acid sensitivity.
   3468..3485    +  misc_feature   MCS (fragment): multiple cloning site
   3509..3529    +  misc_feature   MCS (fragment): multiple cloning site
   3529..3546    +  misc_feature   MCS (fragment): pBluescript multiple cloning site
   3563..4114    +  misc_feature   IRES: internal ribosome entry site (IRES) of the encephalomyocarditis virus (EMCV)
   4121..4700    +  CDS            rtTA3 (fragment): reverse tetracycline transactivator 3 activates expression from Tet-responsive promoters in the presence of doxycycline
   4738..4757    +  CDS            SV40 NLS (fragment): nuclear localization signal of SV40 (simian virus 40) large T antigen
   4861..5055    +  CDS            KRAB: Krüppel-associated box (KRAB) transcriptional repression domain from the human zinc finger protein ZNF10 (Margolin et al., 1994)
   5172..5211    +  misc_feature   MCS (fragment): pBluescript multiple cloning site
   5231..5819    +  misc_feature   WPRE: woodchuck hepatitis virus posttranscriptional regulatory element
   5887..5906    +  misc_feature   cPPT/CTS (fragment): central polypurine tract and central termination sequence of HIV-1
   5908..5942    +  LTR            3' LTR (ΔU3) (fragment): self-inactivating 3' long terminal repeat (LTR) from HIV-1
   5974..6215    +  protein_bind   tetracycline response element (fragment): contains seven copies of the tetracycline operator tetO tetracycline repressor TetR
   6217..6248    +  protein_bind   loxP (fragment): Cre-mediated recombination occurs in the 8-bp core sequence (GCATACAT). Cre recombinase
   6268..6448    +  LTR            5' LTR (truncated): truncated 5' long terminal repeat (LTR) from HIV-1
   6473..6491    -  promoter       SP6 promoter: promoter for bacteriophage SP6 RNA polymerase
   6719..6998    +  CDS            TcR (fragment): tetracycline efflux protein; tet; confers resistance to tetracycline
   6999..7047    -  misc_feature   bom (fragment): basis of mobility region from pBR322
   7149..7184    -  CDS            rop (fragment): Rop protein, which maintains plasmids at low copy number; rop
   7279..7383    +  promoter       AmpR promoter: bla
   7384..8244    +  CDS            AmpR: β-lactamase; bla; confers resistance to ampicillin, carbenicillin, and related antibiotics
   8415..9003    +  rep_origin     ori: high-copy-number ColE1/pMB1/pBR322/pUC origin of replication
   9186..9242    +  CDS            lacI (fragment): lac repressor; lacI; The lac repressor binds to the lac operator to inhibit transcription in E. coli. This inhibition can be relieved by adding lactose or isopropyl-β-D-thiogalactopyranoside (IPTG).
   9249..9578    +  promoter       SV40 promoter: SV40 enhancer and early promoter
   9778..9897    +  CDS            gpt (fragment): XGPT_ECOLI - Also known as gpp, gxu. Experimental evidence at protein level: Swiss-Prot protein existence level 1. Purine salvage pathway enzyme that catalyzes the transfer of the ribosyl-5-phosphate group from 5-phospho-alpha-D-ribose 1- diphosphate (PRPP) to the N9 position of the 6-oxopurines guanine and xanthine to form the corresponding ribonucleotides GMP (guanosine 5'- monophosphate) and XMP (xanthosine 5'-monophosphate), with the release of PPi. To a lesser extent, also acts on hypoxanthine (PubMed:9100006, PubMed:3886014). Does not ribophosphorylate adenine (PubMed:3886014). From Esch
   9897..10232   +  CDS            gpt (fragment): XGPT_ECOLI - Also known as gpp, gxu. Experimental evidence at protein level: Swiss-Prot protein existence level 1. Purine salvage pathway enzyme that catalyzes the transfer of the ribosyl-5-phosphate group from 5-phospho-alpha-D-ribose 1- diphosphate (PRPP) to the N9 position of the 6-oxopurines guanine and xanthine to form the corresponding ribonucleotides GMP (guanosine 5'- monophosphate) and XMP (xanthosine 5'-monophosphate), with the release of PPi. To a lesser extent, also acts on hypoxanthine (PubMed:9100006, PubMed:3886014). Does not ribophosphorylate adenine (PubMed:3886014). From Esch
  10327..10632   +  CDS            frsA (fragment): FRSA_ECOLI - Also known as yafA. Experimental evidence at protein level: Swiss-Prot protein existence level 1. Catalyzes the hydrolysis of esters (PubMed:15808744). Displays esterase activity toward pNP-butyrate (PubMed:15808744). May stimulate mixed-acid fermentation by acting as a fermentation/respiration switch that down-regulates respiration and up- regulates fermentation rates (PubMed:15169777). From Escherichia coli (strain K12).
  10636..10710   +  CDS            small t antigen (fragment): SV40 (simian virus 40) small t antigen
  10712..10777   +  intron         small t intron: SV40 (simian virus 40) small t antigen intron
  10907..10927   +  CDS            SV40 NLS: nuclear localization signal of SV40 (simian virus 40) large T antigen
  11246..11329   +  CDS            large T antigen (fragment): large T antigen from SV40 (simian virus 40)
  11352..11486   +  polyA_signal   SV40 poly(A) signal: SV40 polyadenylation signal
