>Addgene plasmid #155290 | Dox nontargeting shRNA GFP Sequencing Result | analyzer sequence | sequence record 311906
TGGAAGGGCTAATTCACTCCCAAAGAAGACAAGATATCCTTGATCTGTGGATCTACCACACACAAGGCTA
CTTCCCTGATTAGCAGAACTACACACCAGGGCCAGGGGTCAGATATCCACTGACCTTTGGATGGTGCTAC
AAGCTAGTACCAGTTGAGCCAGATAAGGTAGAAGAGGCCAATAAAGGAGAGAACACCAGCTTGTTACACC
CTGTGAGCCTGCATGGGATGGATGACCCGGAGAGAGAAGTGTTAGAGTGGAGGTTTGACAGCCGCCTAGC
ATTTCATCACGTGGCCCGAGAGCTGCATCCGGAGTACTTCAAGAACTGCTGATATCGAGCTTGCTACAAG
GGACTTTCCGCTGGGGACTTTCCAGGGAGGCGTGGCCTGGGCGGGACTGGGGAGTGGCGAGCCCTCAGAT
CCTGCATATAAGCAGCTGCTTTTTGCCTGTACTGGGTCTCTCTGGTTAGACCAGATCTGAGCCTGGGAGC
TCTCTGGCTAACTAGGGAACCCACTGCTTAAGCCTCAATAAAGCTTGCCTTGAGTGCTTCAAGTAGTGTG
TGCCCGTCTGTTGTGTGACTCTGGTAACTAGAGATCCCTCAGACCCTTTTAGTCAGTGTGGAAAATCTCT
AGCAGTGGCGCCCGAACAGGGACTTGAAAGCGAAAGGGAAACCAGAGGAGCTCTCTCGACGCAGGACTCG
GCTTGCTGAAGCGCGCACGGCAAGAGGCGAGGGGCGGCGACTGGTGAGTACGCCAAAAATTTTGACTAGC
GGAGGCTAGAAGGAGAGAGATGGGTGCGAGAGCGTCAGTATTAAGCGGGGGAGAATTAGATCGCGATGGG
AAAAAATTCGGTTAAGGCCAGGGGGAAAGAAAAAATATAAATTAAAACATATAGTATGGGCAAGCAGGGA
GCTAGAACGATTCGCAGTTAATCCTGGCCTGTTAGAAACATCAGAAGGCTGTAGACAAATACTGGGACAG
CTACAACCATCCCTTCAGACAGGATCAGAAGAACTTAGATCATTATATAATACAGTAGCAACCCTCTATT
GTGTGCATCAAAGGATAGAGATAAAAGACACCAAGGAAGCTTTAGACAAGATAGAGGAAGAGCAAAACAA
AAGTAAGACCACCGCACAGCAAGCGGCCGCTGATCTTCAGACCTGGAGGAGGAGATATGAGGGACAATTG
GAGAAGTGAATTATATAAATATAAAGTAGTAAAAATTGAACCATTAGGAGTAGCACCCACCAAGGCAAAG
AGAAGAGTGGTGCAGAGAGAAAAAAGAGCAGTGGGAATAGGAGCTTTGTTCCTTGGGTTCTTGGGAGCAG
CAGGAAGCACTATGGGCGCAGCGTCAATGACGCTGACGGTACAGGCCAGACAATTATTGTCTGGTATAGT
GCAGCAGCAGAACAATTTGCTGAGGGCTATTGAGGCGCAACAGCATCTGTTGCAACTCACAGTCTGGGGC
ATCAAGCAGCTCCAGGCAAGAATCCTGGCTGTGGAAAGATACCTAAAGGATCAACAGCTCCTGGGGATTT
GGGGTTGCTCTGGAAAACTCATTTGCACCACTGCTGTGCCTTGGAATGCTAGTTGGAGTAATAAATCTCT
GGAACAGATTTGGAATCACACGACCTGGATGGAGTGGGACAGAGAAATTAACAATTACACAAGCTTAATA
CACTCCTTAATTGAAGAATCGCAAAACCAGCAAGAAAAGAATGAACAAGAATTATTGGAATTAGATAAAT
GGGCAAGTTTGTGGAATTGGTTTAACATAACAAATTGGCTGTGGTATATAAAATTATTCATAATGATAGT
AGGAGGCTTGGTAGGTTTAAGAATAGTTTTTGCTGTACTTTCTATAGTGAATAGAGTTAGGCAGGGATAT
TCACCATTATCGTTTCAGACCCACCTCCCAACCCCGAGGGGACCCGACAGGCCCGAAGGAATAGAAGAAG
AAGGTGGAGAGAGAGACAGAGACAGATCCATTCGATTAGTGAACGGATCTCGACGGTATCGGTTAACTTT
TAAAAGAAAAGGGGGGATTGGGGGGTACAGTGCAGGGGAAAGAATAGTAGACATAATAGCAACAGACATA
CAAACTAAAGAATTACAAAAACAAATTACAAAAATTCAAAATTTTATCGATCACGAGACTAGCCTCGACG
ATGGTCGAGTACCGGGTAGGGGAGGCGCTTTTCCCAAGGCAGTCTGGAGCATGCGCTTTAGCAGCCCCGC
TGGGCACTTGGCGCTACACAAGTGGCCTCTGGCCTCGCACACATTCCACATCCACCGGTAGGCGCCAACC
GGCTCCGTTCTTTGGTGGCCCCTTCGCGCCACCTTCTACTCCTCCCCTAGTCAGGAAGTTCCCCCCCGCC
CCGCAGCTCGCGTCGTGCAGGACGTGACAAATGGAAGTAGCACGTCTCACTAGTCTCGTGCAGATGGACA
GCACCGCTGAGCAATGGAAGCGGGTAGGCCTTTGGGGCAGCGGCCAATAGCAGCTTTGCTCCTTCGCTTT
CTGGGCTCAGAGGCTGGGAAGGGGTGGGTCCGGGGGCGGGCTCAGGGGCGGGCTCAGGGGCGGGGCGGGC
GCCCGAAGGTCCTCCGGAGGCCCGGCATTCTGCACGCTTCAAAAGCGCACGTCTGCCGCGCTGTTCTCCT
CTTCCTCATCTCCGGGCCTTTCGACCTCTAGCGGGATCCAGGCCTAAGCTTACGCGTCCTAGCGCTACCG
GTCGCCACCATGGTGAGCAAGGGCGAGGAGCTGTTCACCGGGGTGGTGCCCATCCTGGTCGAGCTGGACG
GCGACGTAAACGGCCACAAGTTCAGCGTGTCCGGCGAGGGCGAGGGCGATGCCACCTACGGCAAGCTGAC
CCTGAAGTTCATCTGCACCACCGGCAAGCTGCCCGTGCCCTGGCCCACCCTCGTGACCACCCTGACCTAC
GGCGTGCAGTGCTTCAGCCGCTACCCCGACCACATGAAGCAGCACGACTTCTTCAAGTCCGCCATGCCCG
AAGGCTACGTCCAGGAGCGCACCATCTTCTTCAAGGACGACGGCAACTACAAGACCCGCGCCGAGGTGAA
GTTCGAGGGCGACACCCTGGTGAACCGCATCGAGCTGAAGGGCATCGACTTCAAGGAGGACGGCAACATC
CTGGGGCACAAGCTGGAGTACAACTACAACAGCCACAACGTCTATATCATGGCCGACAAGCAGAAGAACG
GCATCAAGGTGAACTTCAAGATCCGCCACAACATCGAGGACGGCAGCGTGCAGCTCGCCGACCACTACCA
GCAGAACACCCCCATCGGCGACGGCCCCGTGCTGCTGCCCGACAACCACTACCTGAGCACCCAGTCCGCC
CTGAGCAAAGACCCCAACGAGAAGCGCGATCACATGGTCCTGCTGGAGTTCGTGACCGCCGCCGGGATCA
CTCTCGGCATGGACGAGCTGTACAAGTCCGGACTCAGATCTCGACTAGCTAGTAGCTAGCTAGCTAGTCG
AGCTCAAGCTTCGAATTCCCGGGCTGCAGGAATTCCGCCCCCCCCCCCCTAACGTTACTGGCCGAAGCCG
CTTGGAATAAGGCCGGTGTGCGTTTGTCTATATGTTATTTTCCACCATATTGCCGTCTTTTGGCAATGTG
AGGGCCCGGAAACCTGGCCCTGTCTTCTTGACGAGCATTCCTAGGGGTCTTTCCCCTCTCGCCAAAGGAA
TGCAAGGTCTGTTGAATGTCGTGAAGGAAGCAGTTCCTCTGGAAGCTTCTTGAAGACAAACAACGTCTGT
AGCGACCCTTTGCAGGCAGCGGAACCCCCCACCTGGCGACAGGTGCCTCTGCGGCCAAAAGCCACGTGTA
TAAGATACACCTGCAAAGGCGGCACAACCCCAGTGCCACGTTGTGAGTTGGATAGTTGTGGAAAGAGTCA
AATGGCTCTCCTCAAGCGTATTCAACAAGGGGCTGAAGGATGCCCAGAAGGTACCCCATTGTATGGGATC
TGATCTGGGGCCTCGGTGCACATGCTTTACATGTGTTTAGTCGAGGTTAAAAAACGTCTAGGCCCCCCGA
ACCACGGGGACGTGGTTTTCCTTTGAAAAACACGATGATAATACCATGGCTAGACTGGACAAGAGCAAAG
TCATAAACGGCGCTCTGGAATTACTCAATGGAGTCGGTATCGAAGGCCTGACGACAAGGAAACTCGCTCA
AAAGCTGGGAGTTGAGCAGCCTACCCTGTACTGGCACGTGAAGAACAAGCGGGCCCTGCTCGATGCCCTG
CCAATCGAGATGCTGGACAGGCATCATACCCACTTCTGCCCCCTGGAAGGCGAGTCATGGCAAGACTTTC
TGCGGAACAACGCCAAGTCATTCCGCTGTGCTCTCCTCTCACATCGCGACGGGGCTAAAGTGCATCTCGG
CACCCGCCCAACAGAGAAACAGTACGAAACCCTGGAAAATCAGCTCGCGTTCCTGTGTCAGCAAGGCTTC
TCCCTGGAGAACGCACTGTACGCTCTGTCCGCCGTGGGCCACTTTACACTGGGCTGCGTATTGGAGGAAC
AGGAGCATCAAGTAGCAAAAGAGGAAAGAGAGACACCTACCACCGATTCTATGCCCCCACTTCTGAGACA
AGCAATTGAGCTGTTCGACCGGCAGGGAGCCGAACCTGCCTTCCTTTTCGGCCTGGAACTAATCATATGC
GGATTAGAAAAACAACTTAAATGTGAAAGTGGGTCGCCAAAAAAGAAGAGAAAGGTCGACGGCGGTGGTG
CTTTGTCTCCTCAGCACTCTGCTGTCACTCAAGGAAGTATCATCAAGAACAAGGAGGGCATGGATGCTAA
GTCACTAACTGCCTGGTCCCGGACACTGGTGACCTTCAAGGATGTATTTGTGGACTTCACCAGGGAGGAG
TGGAAGCTGCTGGACACTGCTCAGCAGATCGTGTACAGAAATGTGATGCTGGAGAACTATAAGAACCTGG
TTTCCTTGGGTTATCAGCTTACTAAGCCAGATGTGATCCTCCGGTTGGAGAAGGGAGAAGAGCCCTGGCT
GGTGGAGAGAGAAATTCACCAAGAGACCCATCCTGATTCAGAGACTGCATTTGAAATCAAATCATCAGTT
TAAGGATCTCGACTAGCTAGTAGCTAGCTAGCTAGTCGAGCTCAAGCTTCGAATTCGATATCAAGCTTAT
CGCGATACCGTCGACCTCGACCTCGACTAGTCATATGATAATCAACCTCTGGATTACAAAATTTGTGAAA
GATTGACTGGTATTCTTAACTATGTTGCTCCTTTTACGCTATGTGGATACGCTGCTTTAATGCCTTTGTA
TCATGCTATTGCTTCCCGTATGGCTTTCATTTTCTCCTCCTTGTATAAATCCTGGTTGCTGTCTCTTTAT
GAGGAGTTGTGGCCCGTTGTCAGGCAACGTGGCGTGGTGTGCACTGTGTTTGCTGACGCAACCCCCACTG
GTTGGGGCATTGCCACCACCTGTCAGCTCCTTTCCGGGACTTTCGCTTTCCCCCTCCCTATTGCCACGGC
GGAACTCATCGCCGCCTGCCTTGCCCGCTGCTGGACAGGGGCTCGGCTGTTGGGCACTGACAATTCCGTG
GTGTTGTCGGGGAAGCTGACGTCCTTTCCATGGCTGCTCGCCTGTGTTGCCACCTGGATTCTGCGCGGGA
CGTCCTTCTGCTACGTCCCTTCGGCCCTCAATCCAGCGGACCTTCCTTCCCGCGGCCTGCTGCCGGCTCT
GCGGCCTCTTCCGCGTCTTCGCCTTCGCCCTCAGACGAGTCGGATCTCCCTTTGGGCCGCCTCCCCGCAT
CGGTACGTATGGCCAGGTACCTTTAAGACCAATGACTTACAAGGCAGCTGTAGATCTTAGCCACTTTTTA
AAAGAAAAGGGGGGACTGGAAGGGCTAATTCACTCCCAACGAAGACAAGATGGGATCAATTCACCANTGC
TAGTGGANNNTCCCCCTCGAGTTTACCACTCCCTATCAGTGATAGAGAAAAGTGAAAGTCGAGTTTACCA
CTCCCTATCAGTGATAGAGAAAAGTGAAAGTCGAGTTTACCACTCCCTATCAGTGATAGAGAAAAGTGAA
AGTCGAGTTTACCACTCCCTATCAGTGATAGAGAAAAGTGAAAGTCGGGGCTGCAGGAATTCGAACGCTG
ACGTCATCAACCCGCTCCAAGGAATCGCGGGCCCAGTGTCACTAGGCGGGAACACCCAGCGCGCGTGCGC
CCTGGCAGGAAGATGGCTGTGAGGGACAGGGGAGTGGCGCCCTGCAATATTTGCATGTCGCTATGTGTTC
TGGGAAATCACCATAAACGTGAAATGTCTTTGGATTTGGGAATCTTATAAGTTCTGTATGAGACCACGCG
CCCTCTCGCTTGGGCGAGAGTAAGTTCAAGAGACTTACTCTCGCCCAAGCGAGATTTTTACGATACCGTC
GCATGGGAATAACTTCGTATAGCATACATTATACGAAGTTATGCTGCTTTTTGCTTGTACTGGGTCTCTC
TGGTTAGACCAGATCTGAGCCTGGGAGCTCTCTGGCTAACTAGGGAACCCACTGCTTAAGCCTCAATAAA
GCTTGCCTTGAGTGCTTCAAGTAGTGTGTGCCCGTCTGTTGTGTGACTCTGGTAACTAGAGATCCCTCAG
ACCCTTTTAGTCAGTGTGGAAAATCTCTAGCAGCATCTAGAATTAATTCCGTGTATTCTATAGTGTCACC
TAAATCGTATGTGTATGATACATAAGGTTATGTATTAATTGTAGCCGCGTTCTAACGACAATATGTACAA
GCCTAATTGTGTAGCATCTGGCTTACTGAAGCAGACCCTATCATCTCTCTCGTAAACTGCCGTCAGAGTC
GGTTTGGTTGGACGAACCTTCTGAGTTTCTGGTAACGCCGTCCCGCACCCGGAAATGGTCAGCGAACCAA
TCAGCAGGGTCATCGCTAGCCAGATCCTCTACGCCGGACGCATCGTGGCCGGCATCACCGGCGCCACAGG
TGCGGTTGCTGGCGCCTATATCGCCGACATCACCGATGGGGAAGATCGGGCTCGCCACTTCGGGCTCATG
AGCGCTTGTTTCGGCGTGGGTATGGTGGCAGGCCCCGTGGCCGGGGGACTGTTGGGCGCCATCTCCTTGC
ATGCACCATTCCTTGCGGCGGCGGTGCTCAACGGCCTCAACCTACTACTGGGCTGCTTCCTAATGCAGGA
GTCGCATAAGGGAGAGCGTCGAATGGTGCACTCTCAGTACAATCTGCTCTGATGCCGCATAGTTAAGCCA
GCCCCGACACCCGCCAACACCCGCTGACGCGCCCTGACGGGCTTGTCTGCTCCCGGCATCCGCTTACAGA
CAAGCTGTGACCGTCTCCGGGAGCTGCATGTGTCAGAGGTTTTCACCGTCATCACCGAAACGCGCGAGAC
GAAAGGGCCTCGTGATACGCCTATTTTTATAGGTTAATGTCATGATAATAATGGTTTCTTAGACGTCAGG
TGGCACTTTTCGGGGAAATGTGCGCGGAACCCCTATTTGTTTATTTTTCTAAATACATTCAAATATGTAT
CCGCTCATGAGACAATAACCCTGATAAATGCTTCAATAATATTGAAAAAGGAAGAGTATGAGTATTCAAC
ATTTCCGTGTCGCCCTTATTCCCTTTTTTGCGGCATTTTGCCTTCCTGTTTTTGCTCACCCAGAAACGCT
GGTGAAAGTAAAAGATGCTGAAGATCAGTTGGGTGCACGAGTGGGTTACATCGAACTGGATCTCAACAGC
GGTAAGATCCTTGAGAGTTTTCGCCCCGAAGAACGTTTTCCAATGATGAGCACTTTTAAAGTTCTGCTAT
GTGGCGCGGTATTATCCCGTATTGACGCCGGGCAAGAGCAACTCGGTCGCCGCATACACTATTCTCAGAA
TGACTTGGTTGAGTACTCACCAGTCACAGAAAAGCATCTTACGGATGGCATGACAGTAAGAGAATTATGC
AGTGCTGCCATAACCATGAGTGATAACACTGCGGCCAACTTACTTCTGACAACGATCGGAGGACCGAAGG
AGCTAACCGCTTTTTTGCACAACATGGGGGATCATGTAACTCGCCTTGATCGTTGGGAACCGGAGCTGAA
TGAAGCCATACCAAACGACGAGCGTGACACCACGATGCCTGTAGCAATGGCAACAACGTTGCGCAAACTA
TTAACTGGCGAACTACTTACTCTAGCTTCCCGGCAACAATTAATAGACTGGATGGAGGCGGATAAAGTTG
CAGGACCACTTCTGCGCTCGGCCCTTCCGGCTGGCTGGTTTATTGCTGATAAATCTGGAGCCGGTGAGCG
TGGGTCTCGCGGTATCATTGCAGCACTGGGGCCAGATGGTAAGCCCTCCCGTATCGTAGTTATCTACACG
ACGGGGAGTCAGGCAACTATGGATGAACGAAATAGACAGATCGCTGAGATAGGTGCCTCACTGATTAAGC
ATTGGTAACTGTCAGACCAAGTTTACTCATATATACTTTAGATTGATTTAAAACTTCATTTTTAATTTAA
AAGGATCTAGGTGAAGATCCTTTTTGATAATCTCATGACCAAAATCCCTTAACGTGAGTTTTCGTTCCAC
TGAGCGTCAGACCCCGTAGAAAAGATCAAAGGATCTTCTTGAGATCCTTTTTTTCTGCGCGTAATCTGCT
GCTTGCAAACAAAAAAACCACCGCTACCAGCGGTGGTTTGTTTGCCGGATCAAGAGCTACCAACTCTTTT
TCCGAAGGTAACTGGCTTCAGCAGAGCGCAGATACCAAATACTGTTCTTCTAGTGTAGCCGTAGTTAGGC
CACCACTTCAAGAACTCTGTAGCACCGCCTACATACCTCGCTCTGCTAATCCTGTTACCAGTGGCTGCTG
CCAGTGGCGATAAGTCGTGTCTTACCGGGTTGGACTCAAGACGATAGTTACCGGATAAGGCGCAGCGGTC
GGGCTGAACGGGGGGTTCGTGCACACAGCCCAGCTTGGAGCGAACGACCTACACCGAACTGAGATACCTA
CAGCGTGAGCTATGAGAAAGCGCCACGCTTCCCGAAGGGAGAAAGGCGGACAGGTATCCGGTAAGCGGCA
GGGTCGGAACAGGAGAGCGCACGAGGGAGCTTCCAGGGGGAAACGCCTGGTATCTTTATAGTCCTGTCGG
GTTTCGCCACCTCTGACTTGAGCGTCGATTTTTGTGATGCTCGTCAGGGGGGCGGAGCCTATGGAAAAAC
GCCAGCAACGCGGCCTTTTTACGGTTCCTGGCCTTTTGCTGGCCTTTTGCTCACATGTTCTTTCCTGCGT
TATCCCCTGATTCTGTGGATAACCGTATTACCGCCTTTGAGTGAGCTGATACCGCTCGCCGCAGCCGAAC
GACCGAGCGCAGCGAGTCAGTGAGCGAGGAAGCGGAAGAGCGCCCAATACGCAAACCGCCTCTCCCCGCG
CGTTGGCCGATTCATTAATGCAGCTGTGGAATGTGTGTCAGTTAGGGTGTGGAAAGTCCCCAGGCTCCCC
AGCAGGCAGAAGTATGCAAAGCATGCATCTCAATTAGTCAGCAACCAGGTGTGGAAAGTCCCCAGGCTCC
CCAGCAGGCAGAAGTATGCAAAGCATGCATCTCAATTAGTCAGCAACCATAGTCCCGCCCCTAACTCCGC
CCATCCCGCCCCTAACTCCGCCCAGTTCCGCCCATTCTCCGCCCCATGGCTGACTAATTTTTTTTATTTA
TGCAGAGGCCGAGGCCGCCTCGGCCTCTGAGCTATTCCAGAAGTAGTGAGGAGGCTTTTTTGGAGGCCTA
GGCTTTTGCAAAAAGCTTGGACACAAGACAGGCTTGCGAGATATGTTTGAGAATACCACTTTATCCCGCG
TCAGGGAGAGGCAGTGCGTAAAAAGACGCGGACTCATGTGAAATACTGGTTTTTAGTGCGCCAGATCTCT
ATAATCTCGCGCAACCTATTTTCCCCTCGAACACTTTTTAAGCCGTAGATAAACAGGCTGGGACACTTCA
CATGAGCGAAAAATACATCGTCACCTGGGACATGTTGCAGATCCATGCACGTAAACTCGCAAGCCGACTG
ATGCCTTCTGAACAATGGAAAGGCATTATTGCCGTAAGCCGTGGCGGTCTGTACCGGGTGCGTTACTGGC
GCGTGAACTGGGTATTCGTCATGTCGATACCGTTTGTATTTCCAGCTACGATCACGACAACCAGCGCGAG
CTTAAAGTGCTGAAACGCGCAGAAGGCGATGGCGAAGGCTTCATCGTTATTGATGACCTGGTGGATACCG
GTGGTACTGCGGTTGCGATTCGTGAAATGTATCCAAAAGCGCACTTTGTCACCATCTTCGCAAAACCGGC
TGGTCGTCCGCTGGTTGATGACTATGTTGTTGATATCCCGCAAGATACCTGGATTGAACAGCCGTGGGAT
ATGGGCGTCGTATTCGTCCCGCCAATCTCCGGTCGCTAATCTTTTCAACGCCTGGCACTGCCGGGCGTTG
TTCTTTTTAACTTCAGGCGGGTTACAATAGTTTCCAGTAAGTATTCTGGAGGCTGCATCCATGACACAGG
CAAACCTGAGCGAAACCCTGTTCAAACCCCGCTTTAAACATCCTGAAACCTCGACGCTAGTCCGCCGCTT
TAATCACGGCGCACAACCGCCTGTGCAGTCGGCCCTTGATGGTAAAACCATCCCTCACTGGTATCGCATG
ATTAACCGTCTGATGTGGATCTGGCGCGGCATTGACCCACGCGAAATCCTCGACGTCCAGGCACGTATTG
TGATGAGCGATGCCGAACGTACCGACGATGATTTATACGATACGGTGATTGGCTACCGTGGCGGCAACTG
GATTTATGAGTGGGCCCCGGATCTTTGTGAAGGAACCTTACTTCTGTGGTGTGACATAATTGGACAAACT
ACCTACAGAGATTTAAAGCTCTAAGGTAAATATAAAATTTTTAAGTGTATAATGTGTTAAACTACTGATT
CTAATTGTTTGTGTATTTTAGATTCCAACCTATGGAACTGATGAATGGGAGCAGTGGTGGAATGCCTTTA
ATGAGGAAAACCTGTTTTGCTCAGAAGAAATGCCATCTAGTGATGATGAGGCTACTGCTGACTCTCAACA
TTCTACTCCTCCAAAAAAGAAGAGAAAGGTAGAAGACCCCAAGGACTTTCCTTCAGAATTGCTAAGTTTT
TTGAGTCATGCTGTGTTTAGTAATAGAACTCTTGCTTGCTTTGCTATTTACACCACAAAGGAAAAAGCTG
CACTGCTATACAAGAAAATTATGGAAAAATATTCTGTAACCTTTATAAGTAGGCATAACAGTTATAATCA
TAACATACTGTTTTTTCTTACTCCACACAGGCATAGAGTGTCTGCTATTAATAACTATGCTCAAAAATTG
TGTACCTTTAGCTTTTTAATTTGTAAAGGGGTTAATAAGGAATATTTGATGTATAGTGCCTTGACTAGAG
ATCATAATCAGCCATACCACATTTGTAGAGGTTTTACTTGCTTTAAAAAACCTCCCACACCTCCCCCTGA
ACCTGAAACATAAAATGAATGCAATTGTTGTTGTTAACTTGTTTATTGCAGCTTATAATGGTTACAAATA
AAGCAATAGCATCACAAATTTCACAAATAAAGCATTTTTTTCACTGCATTCTAGTTGTGGTTTGTCCAAA
CTCATCAATGTATCTTATCATGTCTGGATCAACTGGATAACTCAAGCTAACCAAAATCATCCCAAACTTC
CCACCCCATACCCTATTACCACTGCCAATTACCTGTGGTTTCATTTACTCTAAACCTGTGATTCCTCTGA
ATTATTTTCATTTTAAAGAAATTGTATTTGTTAAATATGTACTACAAACTTAGTAGT
Features (pLannotate 1.2.2; 41 found; start..end, strand, type, name):
    377..634     +  LTR            5' LTR (truncated): truncated 5' long terminal repeat (LTR) from HIV-1
    681..806     +  misc_feature   HIV-1 Ψ: packaging signal of human immunodeficiency virus type 1
    790..1153    +  CDS            HIV-1 gag (fragment): gag protein from human immunodeficiency virus 1; gag
   1299..1532    +  misc_feature   RRE: The Rev response element (RRE) of HIV-1 allows for Rev-dependent mRNA export from the nucleus to the cytoplasm.
   1909..2009    +  CDS            Rev (fragment): human immunodeficiency virus 1 (HIV-1) Rev protein; rev; enhances nuclear export of unspliced and incompletely spliced viral mRNAs
   2028..2145    +  misc_feature   cPPT/CTS: central polypurine tract and central termination sequence of HIV-1
   2184..2683    +  promoter       PGK promoter: mouse phosphoglycerate kinase 1 promoter
   2740..3456    +  CDS            EGFP: EGFP is a basic (constitutively fluorescent) green fluorescent protein published in 1996, derived from Aequorea victoria. It is reported to be a rapidly-maturing weak dimer with moderate acid sensitivity.
   3457..3474    +  misc_feature   MCS (fragment): multiple cloning site
   3498..3518    +  misc_feature   MCS (fragment): multiple cloning site
   3518..3535    +  misc_feature   MCS (fragment): pBluescript multiple cloning site
   3552..4103    +  misc_feature   IRES: internal ribosome entry site (IRES) of the encephalomyocarditis virus (EMCV)
   4110..4689    +  CDS            rtTA3 (fragment): reverse tetracycline transactivator 3 activates expression from Tet-responsive promoters in the presence of doxycycline
   4727..4746    +  CDS            SV40 NLS (fragment): nuclear localization signal of SV40 (simian virus 40) large T antigen
   4850..5044    +  CDS            KRAB: Krüppel-associated box (KRAB) transcriptional repression domain from the human zinc finger protein ZNF10 (Margolin et al., 1994)
   5161..5200    +  misc_feature   MCS (fragment): pBluescript multiple cloning site
   5220..5808    +  misc_feature   WPRE: woodchuck hepatitis virus posttranscriptional regulatory element
   5876..5895    +  misc_feature   cPPT/CTS (fragment): central polypurine tract and central termination sequence of HIV-1
   5897..5931    +  LTR            3' LTR (ΔU3) (fragment): self-inactivating 3' long terminal repeat (LTR) from HIV-1
   5967..6137    +  protein_bind   tetracycline response element (fragment): contains seven copies of the tetracycline operator tetO tetracycline repressor TetR
   6153..6367    +  promoter       H1 promoter: human H1 RNA promoter
   6449..6482    +  protein_bind   loxP: Cre-mediated recombination occurs in the 8-bp core sequence (GCATACAT). Cre recombinase
   6502..6682    +  LTR            5' LTR (truncated): truncated 5' long terminal repeat (LTR) from HIV-1
   6707..6725    -  promoter       SP6 promoter: promoter for bacteriophage SP6 RNA polymerase
   6953..7232    +  CDS            TcR (fragment): tetracycline efflux protein; tet; confers resistance to tetracycline
   7233..7281    -  misc_feature   bom (fragment): basis of mobility region from pBR322
   7383..7418    -  CDS            rop (fragment): Rop protein, which maintains plasmids at low copy number; rop
   7513..7617    +  promoter       AmpR promoter: bla
   7618..8478    +  CDS            AmpR: β-lactamase; bla; confers resistance to ampicillin, carbenicillin, and related antibiotics
   8649..9237    +  rep_origin     ori: high-copy-number ColE1/pMB1/pBR322/pUC origin of replication
   9420..9476    +  CDS            lacI (fragment): lac repressor; lacI; The lac repressor binds to the lac operator to inhibit transcription in E. coli. This inhibition can be relieved by adding lactose or isopropyl-β-D-thiogalactopyranoside (IPTG).
   9483..9812    +  promoter       SV40 promoter: SV40 enhancer and early promoter
  10012..10131   +  CDS            gpt (fragment): XGPT_ECOLI - Also known as gpp, gxu. Experimental evidence at protein level: Swiss-Prot protein existence level 1. Purine salvage pathway enzyme that catalyzes the transfer of the ribosyl-5-phosphate group from 5-phospho-alpha-D-ribose 1- diphosphate (PRPP) to the N9 position of the 6-oxopurines guanine and xanthine to form the corresponding ribonucleotides GMP (guanosine 5'- monophosphate) and XMP (xanthosine 5'-monophosphate), with the release of PPi. To a lesser extent, also acts on hypoxanthine (PubMed:9100006, PubMed:3886014). Does not ribophosphorylate adenine (PubMed:3886014). From Esch
  10131..10466   +  CDS            gpt (fragment): XGPT_ECOLI - Also known as gpp, gxu. Experimental evidence at protein level: Swiss-Prot protein existence level 1. Purine salvage pathway enzyme that catalyzes the transfer of the ribosyl-5-phosphate group from 5-phospho-alpha-D-ribose 1- diphosphate (PRPP) to the N9 position of the 6-oxopurines guanine and xanthine to form the corresponding ribonucleotides GMP (guanosine 5'- monophosphate) and XMP (xanthosine 5'-monophosphate), with the release of PPi. To a lesser extent, also acts on hypoxanthine (PubMed:9100006, PubMed:3886014). Does not ribophosphorylate adenine (PubMed:3886014). From Esch
  10561..10866   +  CDS            frsA (fragment): FRSA_ECOLI - Also known as yafA. Experimental evidence at protein level: Swiss-Prot protein existence level 1. Catalyzes the hydrolysis of esters (PubMed:15808744). Displays esterase activity toward pNP-butyrate (PubMed:15808744). May stimulate mixed-acid fermentation by acting as a fermentation/respiration switch that down-regulates respiration and up- regulates fermentation rates (PubMed:15169777). From Escherichia coli (strain K12).
  10870..10944   +  CDS            small t antigen (fragment): SV40 (simian virus 40) small t antigen
  10946..11011   +  intron         small t intron: SV40 (simian virus 40) small t antigen intron
  11141..11161   +  CDS            SV40 NLS: nuclear localization signal of SV40 (simian virus 40) large T antigen
  11480..11563   +  CDS            large T antigen (fragment): large T antigen from SV40 (simian virus 40)
  11586..11720   +  polyA_signal   SV40 poly(A) signal: SV40 polyadenylation signal
  11887..329     +  CDS            nef (fragment) (across the origin): NEF_HV1BR - Experimental evidence at protein level: Swiss-Prot protein existence level 1. Extracellular Nef protein targets CD4(+) T-lymphocytes for apoptosis by interacting with CXCR4 surface receptors (PubMed:14990729). From Human immunodeficiency virus type 1 group M subtype B (isolate BRU/LAI) (HIV-1).
