[The description below was written by a language model from this plasmid's Addgene catalogue record and pLannotate feature annotations shown in this document.]
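Description:
Dox nontargeting shRNA GFP is an HIV-1-based lentiviral transfer plasmid for doxycycline-inducible expression of a non-targeting control shRNA in mammalian cells, made by inserting a standard non-targeting hairpin into an existing all-in-one inducible shRNA backbone. It is maintained in E. coli through a high-copy ColE1/pUC-type origin with ampicillin selection (AmpR). The backbone outside the viral cassette also carries remnants of older vector lineages: pBR322 fragments (TcR, bom, rop) and an SV40 promoter–gpt–SV40 small t intron/poly(A) unit.

The proviral region contains a truncated 5' LTR, the Ψ packaging signal with a gag fragment, the RRE for Rev-dependent export and a cPPT/CTS, so the genome can be packaged when helper functions are supplied in trans. Internally, a mouse PGK promoter drives a bicistronic transcript encoding EGFP, an EMCV IRES and a regulator annotated as a Tet-repressor-derived fragment (called as rtTA3) joined to an NLS and the KRAB repression domain, followed by WPRE to enhance expression. The shRNA unit, a tetracycline response element (tetO repeats) upstream of the human H1 Pol III promoter, sits with a loxP site inside the self-inactivating ΔU3 3' LTR, a position that is copied to both LTRs during reverse transcription. The tetO-bound KRAB fusion is the element that places the H1 promoter under drug control; the record states only that doxycycline induces the shRNA. The hairpin itself is not annotated but presumably lies between H1 and loxP.

EGFP marks transduced cells, and the construct serves as the negative control for knockdown experiments. The two sequence records (12,009 and 11,887 nt) agree in layout, differing mainly in the tetO repeat region, which is annotated as only a fragment in the shorter one.
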