Addgene plasmid #155290: Dox nontargeting shRNA GFP
Purpose: Lentivirus for doxycycline inducible expression of nontargeting shRNA, GFP marker, based on Addgene 11652
Depositing lab: Martin Carroll. Depositing organization: University of Pennsylvania.
Backbone
  Vector backbone: Addgene #11652
  Modifications to backbone: Standard non-targeting shRNA inserted into Addgene #11652 (example PMID: 23292955 has nontargeting sequence)
  Vector type: Mammalian Expression
Growth in bacteria
  Bacterial resistance: Ampicillin, 100 μg/mL
  Growth temperature: 37°C
  Growth strain: NEB Stable
  Copy number: High Copy
Gene/Insert
  Gene/Insert name: Nontargeting shRNA
  gRNA/shRNA sequence: TCTCGCTTGGGCGAGAGTAAG
Terms and licenses: Academic/Nonprofit Terms; Industry Terms: Not Available to Industry
How to cite: Dox nontargeting shRNA GFP was a gift from Martin Carroll (Addgene plasmid # 155290 ; http://n2t.net/addgene:155290 ; RRID:Addgene_155290)
